>Addgene plasmid #86497 | pT3-EF1aH Yap S127A | addgene full sequence | sequence record 171283 | Addgene NGS Result
GGCTCCGGTGCCCGTCAGTGGGCAGAGCGCACATCGCCCACAGTCCCCGAGAAGTTGGGGGGAGGGGTCG
GCAATTGAACCGGTGCCTAGAGAAGGTGGCGCGGGGTAAACTGGGAAAGTGATGTCGTGTACTGGCTCCG
CCTTTTTCCCGAGGGTGGGGGAGAACCGTATATAAGTGCAGTAGTCGCCGTGAACGTTCTTTTTCGCAAC
GGGTTTGCCGCCAGAACACAGGTAAGTGCCGTGTGTGGTTCCCGCGGGCCTGGCCTCTTTACGGGTTATG
GCCCTTGCGTGCCTTGAATTACTTCCACCTGGCTGCAGTACGTGATTCTTGATCCCGAGCTTCGGGTTGG
AAGTGGGTGGGAGAGTTCGAGGCCTTGCGCTTAAGGAGCCCCTTCGCCTCGTGCTTGAGTTGAGGCCTGG
CCTGGGCGCTGGGGCCGCCGCGTGCGAATCTGGTGGCACCTTCGCGCCTGTCTCGCTGCTTTCGATAAGT
CTCTAGCCATTTAAAATTTTTGATGACCTGCTGCGACGCTTTTTTTCTGGCAAGATAGTCTTGTAAATGC
GGGCCAAGATCTGCACACTGGTATTTCGGTTTTTGGGGCCGCGGGCGGCGACGGGGCCCGTGCGTCCCAG
CGCACATGTTCGGCGAGGCGGGGCCTGCGAGCGCGGCCACCGAGAATCGGACGGGGGTAGTCTCAAGCTG
GCCGGCCTGCTCTGGTGCCTGGCCTCGCGCCGCCGTGTATCGCCCCGCCCTGGGCGGCAAGGCTGGCCCG
GTCGGCACCAGTTGCGTGAGCGGAAAGATGGCCGCTTCCCGGCCCTGCTGCAGGGAGCTCAAAATGGAGG
ACGCGGCGCTCGGGAGAGCGGGCGGGTGAGTCACCCACACAAAGGAAAAGGGCCTTTCCGTCCTCAGCCG
TCGCTTCATGTGACTCCACGGAGTACCGGGCGCCGTCCAGGCACCTCGATTAGTTCTCGAGCTTTTGGAG
TACGTCGTCTTTAGGTTGGGGGGAGGGGTTTTATGCGATGGAGTTTCCCCACACTGAGTGGGTGGAGACT
GAAGTTAGGCCAGCTTGGCACTTGATGTAATTCTCCTTGGAATTTGCCCTTTTTGAGTTTGGATCTTGGT
TCATTCTCAAGCCTCAGACAGTGGTTCAAAGTTTTTTTCTTCCATTTCAGGTGTCGTGAGGAATTAGCTT
GGTACCAATACGGATATCAACAAGTTTGTACAAAAAAGCAGGCTTTAAAGGAACCAATTCAGTCGACCAC
CATGGACTACAAAGACGATGACGATAAAGCAAGGCTCGAATCGGTACCTATGGATCCCGGGCAGCAGCCG
CCGCCTCAACCGGCCCCCCAGGGCCAAGGGCAGCCGCCTTCGCAGCCCCCGCAGGGGCAGGGCCCGCCGT
CCGGACCCGGGCAACCGGCACCCGCGGCGACCCAGGCGGCGCCGCAGGCACCCCCCGCCGGGCATCAGAT
CGTGCACGTCCGCGGGGACTCGGAGACCGACCTGGAGGCGCTCTTCAACGCCGTCATGAACCCCAAGACG
GCCAACGTGCCCCAGACCGTGCCCATGAGGCTCCGGAAGCTGCCCGACTCCTTCTTCAAGCCGCCGGAGC
CCAAATCCCACTCCCGACAGGCCAGTACTGATGCAGGCACTGCAGGAGCCCTGACTCCACAGCATGTTCG
AGCTCATGCCTCTCCAGCTTCTCTGCAGTTGGGAGCTGTTTCTCCTGGGACACTGACCCCCACTGGAGTA
GTCTCTGGCCCAGCAGCTACACCCACAGCTCAGCATCTTCGACAGTCTTCTTTTGAGATACCTGATGATG
TACCTCTGCCAGCAGGTTGGGAGATGGCAAAGACATCTTCTGGTCAGAGATACTTCTTAAATCACATCGA
TCAGACAACAACATGGCAGGACCCCAGGAAGGCCATGCTGTCCCAGATGAACGTCACAGCCCCCACCAGT
CCACCAGTGCAGCAGAATATGATGAACTCGGCTTCAGGTCCTCTTCCTGATGGATGGGAACAAGCCATGA
CTCAGGATGGAGAAATTTACTATATAAACCATAAGAACAAGACCACCTCTTGGCTAGACCCAAGGCTTGA
CCCTCGTTTTGCCATGAACCAGAGAATCAGTCAGAGTGCTCCAGTGAAACAGCCACCACCCCTGGCTCCC
CAGAGCCCACAGGGAGGCGTCATGGGTGGCAGCAACTCCAACCAGCAGCAACAGATGCGACTGCAGCAAC
TGCAGATGGAGAAGGAGAGGCTGCGGCTGAAACAGCAAGAACTGCTTCGGCAGGAGTTAGCCCTGCGTAG
CCAGTTACCAACACTGGAGCAGGATGGTGGGACTCAAAATCCAGTGTCTTCTCCCGGGATGTCTCAGGAA
TTGAGAACAATGACGACCAATAGCTCAGATCCTTTCCTTAACAGTGGCACCTATCACTCTCGAGATGAGA
GTACAGACAGTGGACTAAGCATGAGCAGCTACAGTGTCCCTCGAACCCCAGATGACTTCCTGAACAGTGT
GGATGAGATGGATACAGGTGATACTATCAACCAAAGCACCCTGCCCTCACAGCAGAACCGTTTCCCAGAC
TACCTTGAAGCCATTCCTGGGACAAATGTGGACCTTGGAACACTGGAAGGAGATGGAATGAACATAGAAG
GAGAGGAGCTGATGCCAAGTCTGCAGGAAGCTTTGAGTTCTGACATCCTTAATGACATGGAGTCTGTTTT
GGCTGCCACCAAGCTAGATAAAGAAAGCTTTCTTACATGGTTATAGGCGGCCGCACTCGAGATATCTAGA
CCCAGCTTTCTTGTACAAAGTGGTTGATATCGCGGCCGCTGCATTCTAGTTGTGGTTTGTCCAAACTCAT
CAATGTATCTTATCATGTCTGGATCCGCTGATCAGCCTCGACTGTGCCTTCTAGTTGCCAGCCATCTGTT
GTTTGCCCCTCCCCCGTGCCTTCCTTGACCCTGGAAGGTGCCACTCCCACTGTCCTTTCCTAATAAAATG
AGGAAATTGCATCGCATTGTCTGAGTAGGTGTCATTCTATTCTGGGGGGTGGGGTGGGGCAGGACAGCAA
GGGGGAGGATTGGGAAGACAATAGCAGGCATGCTGGGGATGCGGTGGGCTCTATGGCTTCTGAGGCGGGA
TCCCCTTGAAATACATCCACAGGTACACCTCCAATTGACTCAAATGATGTCAATTAGTCTATCAGAAGCT
TCTAAAGCCATGACATCATTTTCTGGAATTTTCCAAGCTGTTTAAAGGCACAGTCAACTTAGTGTATGTA
AACTTCTGACCCACTGGAATTGTGATACAGTGAATTATAAGTGAAATAATCTGTCTGTAAACAATTGTTG
GAAAAATGACTTGTGTCATGCACAAAGTAGATGTCCTAACTGACTTGCCAAAACTATTGTTTGTTAACAA
GAAATTTGTGGAGTAGTTGAAAAACGAGTTTTAATGACTCCAACTTAAGTGTATGTAAACTTCCGACTTC
AACTGTATAGGTCTAGAGTCGACCTGCAGGCATGCAAGCTTGGCGTAATCATGGTCATAGCTGTTTCCTG
TGTGAAATTGTTATCCGCTCACAATTCCACACAACATACGAGCCGGAAGCATAAAGTGTAAAGCCTGGGG
TGCCTAATGAGTGAGCTAACTCACATTAATTGCGTTGCGCTCACTGCCCGCTTTCCAGTCGGGAAACCTG
TCGTGCCAGCTGCATTAATGAATCGGCCAACGCGCGGGGAGAGGCGGTTTGCGTATTGGGCGCTCTTCCG
CTTCCTCGCTCACTGACTCGCTGCGCTCGGTCGTTCGGCTGCGGCGAGCGGTATCAGCTCACTCAAAGGC
GGTAATACGGTTATCCACAGAATCAGGGGATAACGCAGGAAAGAACATGTGAGCAAAAGGCCAGCAAAAG
GCCAGGAACCGTAAAAAGGCCGCGTTGCTGGCGTTTTTCCATAGGCTCCGCCCCCCTGACGAGCATCACA
AAAATCGACGCTCAAGTCAGAGGTGGCGAAACCCGACAGGACTATAAAGATACCAGGCGTTTCCCCCTGG
AAGCTCCCTCGTGCGCTCTCCTGTTCCGACCCTGCCGCTTACCGGATACCTGTCCGCCTTTCTCCCTTCG
GGAAGCGTGGCGCTTTCTCATAGCTCACGCTGTAGGTATCTCAGTTCGGTGTAGGTCGTTCGCTCCAAGC
TGGGCTGTGTGCACGAACCCCCCGTTCAGCCCGACCGCTGCGCCTTATCCGGTAACTATCGTCTTGAGTC
CAACCCGGTAAGACACGACTTATCGCCACTGGCAGCAGCCACTGGTAACAGGATTAGCAGAGCGAGGTAT
GTAGGCGGTGCTACAGAGTTCTTGAAGTGGTGGCCTAACTACGGCTACACTAGAAGAACAGTATTTGGTA
TCTGCGCTCTGCTGAAGCCAGTTACCTTCGGAAAAAGAGTTGGTAGCTCTTGATCCGGCAAACAAACCAC
CGCTGGTAGCGGTGGTTTTTTTGTTTGCAAGCAGCAGATTACGCGCAGAAAAAAAGGATCTCAAGAAGAT
CCTTTGATCTTTTCTACGGGGTCTGACGCTCAGTGGAACGAAAACTCACGTTAAGGGATTTTGGTCATGA
GATTATCAAAAAGGATCTTCACCTAGATCCTTTTAAATTAAAAATGAAGTTTTAAATCAATCTAAAGTAT
ATATGAGTAAACTTGGTCTGACAGTTACCAATGCTTAATCAGTGAGGCACCTATCTCAGCGATCTGTCTA
TTTCGTTCATCCATAGTTGCCTGACTCCCCGTCGTGTAGATAACTACGATACGGGAGGGCTTACCATCTG
GCCCCAGTGCTGCAATGATACCGCGAGACCCACGCTCACCGGCTCCAGATTTATCAGCAATAAACCAGCC
AGCCGGAAGGGCCGAGCGCAGAAGTGGTCCTGCAACTTTATCCGCCTCCATCCAGTCTATTAATTGTTGC
CGGGAAGCTAGAGTAAGTAGTTCGCCAGTTAATAGTTTGCGCAACGTTGTTGCCATTGCTACAGGCATCG
TGGTGTCACGCTCGTCGTTTGGTATGGCTTCATTCAGCTCCGGTTCCCAACGATCAAGGCGAGTTACATG
ATCCCCCATGTTGTGCAAAAAAGCGGTTAGCTCCTTCGGTCCTCCGATCGTTGTCAGAAGTAAGTTGGCC
GCAGTGTTATCACTCATGGTTATGGCAGCACTGCATAATTCTCTTACTGTCATGCCATCCGTAAGATGCT
TTTCTGTGACTGGTGAGTACTCAACCAAGTCATTCTGAGAATAGTGTATGCGGCGACCGAGTTGCTCTTG
CCCGGCGTCAATACGGGATAATACCGCGCCACATAGCAGAACTTTAAAAGTGCTCATCATTGGAAAACGT
TCTTCGGGGCGAAAACTCTCAAGGATCTTACCGCTGTTGAGATCCAGTTCGATGTAACCCACTCGTGCAC
CCAACTGATCTTCAGCATCTTTTACTTTCACCAGCGTTTCTGGGTGAGCAAAAACAGGAAGGCAAAATGC
CGCAAAAAAGGGAATAAGGGCGACACGGAAATGTTGAATACTCATACTCTTCCTTTTTCAATATTATTGA
AGCATTTATCAGGGTTATTGTCTCATGAGCGGATACATATTTGAATGTATTTAGAAAAATAAACAAATAG
GGGTTCCGCGCACATTTCCCCGAAAAGTGCCACCTGACGTCTAAGAAACCATTATTATCATGACATTAAC
CTATAAAAATAGGCGTATCACGAGGCCCTTTCGTCTCGCGCGTTTCGGTGATGACGGTGAAAACCTCTGA
CACATGCAGCTCCCGGAGACGGTCACAGCTTGTCTGTAAGCGGATGCCGGGAGCAGACAAGCCCGTCAGG
GCGCGTCAGCGGGTGTTGGCGGGTGTCGGGGCTGGCTTAACTATGCGGCATCAGAGCAGATTGTACTGAG
AGTGCACCATATGCGGTGTGAAATACCGCACAGATGCGTAAGGAGAAAATACCGCATCAGGCGCCATTCG
CCATTCAGGCTGCGCAACTGTTGGGAAGGGCGATCGGTGCGGGCCTCTTCGCTATTACGCCAGCTGGCGA
AAGGGGGATGTGCTGCAAGGCGATTAAGTTGGGTAACGCCAGGGTTTTCCCAGTCACGACGTTGTAAAAC
GACGGCCAGTGAATTCGAGCTCGGTACCCTACAGTTGAAGTCGGAAGTTTACATACACTTAAGTTGGAGT
CATTAAAACTCGTTTTTCAACTACTCCACAAATTTCTTGTTAACAAACAATAGTTTTGGCAAGTCAGTTA
GGACATCTACTTTGTGCATGACACAAGTCATTTTTCCAACAATTGTTTACAGACAGATTATTTCACTTAT
AATTCACTGTATCACAATTCCAGTGGGTCAGAAGTTTACATACACTAAGTTGACTGTGCCTTTAAACAGC
TTGGAAAATTCCAGAAAATGATGTCATGGCTTTAGAAGCTTCTGATAGACTAATTGACATCATTTGAGTC
AATTGGAGGTGTACCTGTGGATGTATTTCAAGGAATTCTGTGGAATGTGTGTCAGTTAGGGTGTGGAAAG
TCCCCAGGCTCCCCAGCAGGCAGAAGTATGCAAAGCATGCATATCGATACTAGTTTAATTAAGATCCTCT
TTGCAGCTAATGGACCTTCTAGGTCTTGAAAGGAGTGGGAATT
Features (pLannotate 1.2.2; 20 found; start..end, strand, type, name):
      1..1179    +  promoter       EF-1α promoter: strong constitutive promoter for human elongation factor EF-1α
   1210..1234    +  protein_bind   attB1: mutant version of attB; recombination site for the Gateway® BP reaction BP Clonase™
   1264..1288    +  CDS            3xFLAG (fragment): three tandem FLAG® epitope tags
   1310..2773    +  CDS            YAP1: YAP1_HUMAN - Also known as YAP65. Experimental evidence at protein level: Swiss-Prot protein existence level 1. [Isoform 3]: Activates the C-terminal fragment (CTF) of ERBB4 (isoform 3). From Homo sapiens (Human).
   2800..2824    -  protein_bind   attB2: mutant version of attB; recombination site for the Gateway® BP reaction BP Clonase™
   2839..2895    +  polyA_signal   SV40 poly(A) signal (fragment): SV40 polyadenylation signal
   2912..3136    +  polyA_signal   bGH poly(A) signal: bovine growth hormone polyadenylation signal
   3512..3541    +  misc_feature   MCS (fragment): pUC18/19 multiple cloning site
   3578..3594    -  protein_bind   lac operator: The lac repressor binds to the lac operator to inhibit transcription in E. coli. This inhibition can be relieved by adding lactose or isopropyl-β-D-thiogalactopyranoside (IPTG). lac repressor encoded by lacI
   3602..3632    -  promoter       lac promoter: promoter for the E. coli lac operon
   3647..3668    -  protein_bind   CAP binding site: CAP binding activates transcription in the presence of cAMP. E. coli catabolite activator protein
   3681..3773    -  CDS            lacI (fragment): lac repressor; lacI; The lac repressor binds to the lac operator to inhibit transcription in E. coli. This inhibition can be relieved by adding lactose or isopropyl-β-D-thiogalactopyranoside (IPTG).
   3956..4544    -  rep_origin     ori: high-copy-number ColE1/pMB1/pBR322/pUC origin of replication
   4715..5575    -  CDS            AmpR: β-lactamase; bla; confers resistance to ampicillin, carbenicillin, and related antibiotics
   5576..5680    -  promoter       AmpR promoter: bla
   5775..5810    +  CDS            rop (fragment): Rop protein, which maintains plasmids at low copy number; rop
   5912..6011    +  misc_feature   bom (fragment): basis of mobility region from pBR322
   6017..6174    -  CDS            lacZα (fragment): LacZα fragment of β-galactosidase; lacZ fragment
   6548..6622    +  promoter       SV40 promoter (fragment): SV40 enhancer and early promoter
   6648..6687    +  CDS            small t antigen (fragment): SV40 (simian virus 40) small t antigen
