[The description below was written by a language model from this plasmid's Addgene catalogue record and pLannotate feature annotations shown in this document.]
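Description:
pT3-EF1aH Yap S127A is a 6.7 kb mammalian expression plasmid built on the pT3-EF1aH backbone that drives constitutive expression of a FLAG-tagged human YAP1 (Yes-associated protein 1, isoform 3) carrying the S127A substitution. It is propagated in E. coli through a high-copy ColE1/pUC-type origin and selected with ampicillin via the β-lactamase gene and its native promoter. The backbone also retains assorted cloning-vector remnants, including lac promoter/operator and CAP site, fragments of lacI, lacZα, rop and bom, and a partial pUC multiple cloning site. None of these has a role in the expression cassette. No mammalian selection marker is annotated.

The payload is a single transcription unit. The strong human EF-1α promoter is followed by an attB1 site, a short FLAG epitope sequence (annotated as a fragment of 3xFLAG) placed at the N terminus, the roughly 1.46 kb YAP1 open reading frame, and an attB2 site. The flanking attB sites reflect insertion of the gene by Gateway recombination. Transcripts are terminated by a partial SV40 poly(A) signal followed by a complete bovine growth hormone poly(A) signal. Serine 127 is generally known as a Hippo-pathway (LATS kinase) phosphorylation site that promotes cytoplasmic retention of YAP, so the alanine substitution is commonly used as an activated, nuclear-localising form.

The pT3 series is generally associated with Sleeping Beauty transposon delivery, but no transposon repeats appear in the feature table, so the record does not confirm this. The recorded purpose is mammalian expression of the mutant protein, and the associated publication concerns YAP regulation of Jagged-1 and NOTCH signalling in human hepatocellular carcinoma.
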