Addgene plasmid #86497: pT3-EF1aH Yap S127A
Purpose: Mammalian expression of FLAG-tagged Yap containing S127A mutation
Depositing lab: Xin Chen. Depositing organization: University of California, San Francisco (UCSF). Publication: Yes-Associated Protein Up-regulates Jagged-1 and Activates the NOTCH Pathway in Human Hepatocellular Carcinoma. Tschaharganeh DF, Chen X, Latzko P, Malz M, Gaida MM, Felix K, Ladu S, Singer S, Pinna F, Gretz N, Sticht C, Tomasi ML, Delogu S, Evert M, Fan B, Ribback S, Jiang L, Brozzetti S, Bergmann F, Dombrowski F, Schirmacher P, Calvisi DF, Breuhahn K. Gastroenterology. 2013 Jun;144(7):1530-1542.e12. doi: 10.1053/j.gastro.2013.02.009. Epub 2013 Feb 16. PubMed 23419361.
Backbone
  Vector backbone: pT3-EF1aH
  Vector type: Mammalian Expression
Growth in bacteria
  Bacterial resistance: Ampicillin, 100 μg/mL
  Growth temperature: 37°C
  Growth strain: DH5alpha
  Copy number: Unknown
Gene/Insert
  Gene/Insert name: Yes associated protein 1 (alt name: YAP1 isoform 3)
  Species: H. sapiens (human)
  Insert size (bp): 1467
  Mutation: S127A
  GenBank ID: NM_006106
  Entrez Gene: YAP1 (a.k.a. COB1, YAP, YAP-1, YAP2, YAP65, YKI)
  Promoter: EF1a
  Tag / fusion protein: FLAG (N terminal on backbone)
  Cloning method: Gateway Cloning
  Sequencing primers: 5′ EF1a-F
Terms and licenses: Academic/Nonprofit Terms; Industry Terms: Not Available to Industry
How to cite: pT3-EF1aH Yap S127A was a gift from Xin Chen (Addgene plasmid # 86497 ; http://n2t.net/addgene:86497 ; RRID:Addgene_86497)
